>Addgene plasmid #238969 | pAAV_GFAP_SypHer3s_cyto | addgene full sequence | sequence record 483496 | Addgene NGS Result
TAGAAAAGATCAAAGGATCTTCTTGAGATCCTTTTTTTCTGCGCGTAATCTGCTGCTTGCAAACAAAAAA
ACCACCGCTACCAGCGGTGGTTTGTTTGCCGGATCAAGAGCTACCAACTCTTTTTCCGAAGGTAACTGGC
TTCAGCAGAGCGCAGATACCAAATACTGTTCTTCTAGTGTAGCCGTAGTTAGGCCACCACTTCAAGAACT
CTGTAGCACCGCCTACATACCTCGCTCTGCTAATCCTGTTACCAGTGGCTGCTGCCAGTGGCGATAAGTC
GTGTCTTACCGGGTTGGACTCAAGACGATAGTTACCGGATAAGGCGCAGCGGTCGGGCTGAACGGGGGGT
TCGTGCACACAGCCCAGCTTGGAGCGAACGACCTACACCGAACTGAGATACCTACAGCGTGAGCTATGAG
AAAGCGCCACGCTTCCCGAAGGGAGAAAGGCGGACAGGTATCCGGTAAGCGGCAGGGTCGGAACAGGAGA
GCGCACGAGGGAGCTTCCAGGGGGAAACGCCTGGTATCTTTATAGTCCTGTCGGGTTTCGCCACCTCTGA
CTTGAGCGTCGATTTTTGTGATGCTCGTCAGGGGGGCGGAGCCTATGGAAAAACGCCAGCAACGCGGCCT
TTTTACGGTTCCTGGCCTTTTGCTGGCCTTTTGCTCACATGTCCTGCAGGCAGCTGCGCGCTCGCTCGCT
CACTGAGGCCGCCCGGGCGTCGGGCGACCTTTGGTCGCCCGGCCTCAGTGAGCGAGCGAGCGCGCAGAGA
GGGAGTGGCCAACTCCATCACTAGGGGTTCCTGCGGCCGCACGCGTCTTAAGGCTGGGAGGTTGAGGCTG
CAGTGAGTCGTGGTTGCGCCACTGCACTCCAGCCTGGGCAACAGTGAGACCCTGTCTCAAAAGACAAAAA
AAAAAAAAAAAAAAGAACATATCCTGGTGTGGAGTAGGGGACGCTGCTCTGACAGAGGCTCGGGGGCCTG
AGCTGGCTCTGTGAGCTGGGGAGGAGGCAGACAGCCAGGCCTTGTCTGCAAGCAGACCTGGCAGCATTGG
GCTGGCCGCCCCCCAGGGCCTCCTCTTCATGCCCAGTGAATGACTCACCTTGGCACAGACACAATGTTCG
GGGTGGGCACAGTGCCTGCTTCCCGCCGCACCCCAGCCCCCCTCAAATGCCTTCCGAGAAGCCCATTGAG
CAGGGGGCTTGCATTGCACCCCAGCCTGACAGCCTGGCATCTTGGGATAAAAGCAGCACAGCCCCCTAGG
GGCTGCCCTTGCTGTGTGGCGCCACCGGCGGTGGAGAACAAGGCTCTATTCAGCCTGTGCCCAGGAAAGG
GGATCAGGGGATGCCCAGGCATGGACAGTGGGTGGCAGGGGGGGAGAGGAGGGCTGTCTGCTTCCCAGAA
GTCCAAGGACACAAATGGGTGAGGGGACTGGGCAGGGTTCTGACCCTGTGGGACCAGAGTGGAGGGCGTA
GATGGACCTGAAGTCTCCAGGGACAACAGGGCCCAGGTCTCAGGCTCCTAGTTGGGCCCAGTGGCTCCAG
CGTTTCCAAACCCATCCATCCCCAGAGGTTCTTCCCATCTCTCCAGGCTGATGTGTGGGAACTCGAGGAA
ATAAATCTCCAGTGGGAGACGGAGGGGTGGCCAGGGAAACGGGGCGCTGCAGGAATAAAGACGAGCCAGC
ACAGCCAGCTCATGTGTAACGGCTTTGTGGAGCTGTCAAGGCCTGGTCTCTGGGAGAGAGGCACAGGGAG
GCCAGACAAGGAAGGGGTGACCTGGAGGGACAGATCCAGGGGCTAAAGTCCTGATAAGGCAAGAGAGTGC
CGGCCCCCTCTTGCCCTATCAGGACCTCCACTGCCACATAGAGGCCATGATTGACCCTTAGACAAAGGGC
TGGTGTCCAATCCCAGCCCCCAGCCCCAGAACTCCAGGGAATGAATGGGCAGAGAGCAGGAATGTGGGAC
ATCTGTGTTCAAGGGAAGGACTCCAGGAGTCTGCTGGAAATGAGGCCTAGTAGGAAATGAGGTGGCCCTT
GAGGGTACAGAACAGGTTCATTCTTCGCCAAATTCCCAGCACCTTGCAGGCACTTACAGCTGAGTGAGAT
AATGCCTGGGTTATGAAATCAAAAAGTTGGAAAGCAGGTCAGAGGTCATCTGGTACAGCCCTTCCTTCCC
TTTTTTTTTTTTTTTTTTGTGAGACAAGGTCTCTCTCTGTTGCCCAGGCTGGAGTGGCGCAAACACAGCT
CACTGCAGCCTCAACCTACTGGGCTCAAGCAATCCTCCAGCCTCAGCCTCCCAAAGTGCTGGGATTACAA
GCATGAGCCACCCCACTCAGCCCTTTCCTTCCTTTTTAATTGATGCATAATAATTGTAAGTATTCATCAT
GGTCCAACCAACCCTTTCTTGACCCACCTTCCTAGAGAGAGGGTCCTCTTGCTTCAGCGGTCAGGGCCCC
AGACCCATGGTCTGGCTCCAGGTACCACCTGCCTCATGCAGGAGTTGGCGTGCCCAGGAAGCTCTGCCTC
TGGGCACAGTGACCTCAGTGGGGTGAGGGGAGCTCTCCCCATAGCTGGGCTGCGGCCCAACCCCACCCCC
TCAGGCTATGCCAGGGGGTGTTGCCAGGGGCACCCGGGCATCGCCAGTCTAGCCCACTCCTTCATAAAGC
CCTCGCATCCCAGGAGCGAGCAGAGCCAGAGCAGGTTGGAGAGGAGACGCATCACCTCCGCTGCTCGCGG
GAATTCGCCACCATGTCCGGACCGCTGCACATTGGTTTGATTCCCACAGTTGGACCGTACCTGCTACCGC
ATATTATCCCTATGCTGCACCAGACCTTTCCAAAGCTGGAAATGTATCTGCATGAAGCACAGACCCACCA
GTTACTGGCGCAACTGGACAGCGGCAAACTCGATTGCGTGATCCTCGCGCTGGTGAAAGAGAGCGAAGCA
TTCATTGAAGTGCCGTTGTTTGATGAGCCAATGTTGCTGGCTATCTATGAAGATCACCCGTGGGCGAACC
GCGAATGCGTACCGATGGCCGATCTGGCAGGGGAAAAACTGCTGATGCTGGAAGATGGTCACTCTTTGCG
CGATCAGGCAATGTCCGCCGGCTTCAACAGCGACAACGTCTATATCATGGCCGACAAGCAGAAGAACGGC
ATCAAGGCCAACTTCAAGATCCGCCACAACGTCGAGGACGGCAGCGTGCAGCTCGCCGACCACTACCAGC
AGAACACCCCCATCGGCGACGGCCCCGTGCTGCTGCCCGACAACCACTACCTGAGCTTCCAGTCCGTCCT
GAGCAAAGACCCCAACGAGAAGCGCGATCACATGGTCCTGCAGGAGTTCGTGACCGCCGCCGGGATCACT
CTCGGCATGGACGAGCTGTACAACGTGGATGGCGGTAGCGGTGGCACCGGCAGCAAGGGCGAGGAGCTGT
TCACCGGGGTGGTGCCCATCCTGGTCGAGCTGGACGGCGACGTAAACGGCCACAAGTTCAGCGTGTCCGG
CGAGGGCGAGGGCGATGCCACCTACGGCAAGCTGACCCTGAAGCTGATCTGCACCACCGGCAAGCTGCCC
GTGCCCTGGCCCACCCTCGTGACCACCCTCGGCTACGGCCTGAAGTGCTTCGCCCGCTACCCCGACCACA
TGAAGCAGCACGACTTCTTCAAGTCCGCCATGCCCGAAGGCTACGTCCAGGAGCGCACCATCTTCTTCAA
GGACGACGGCAACTACAAGACCCGCGCCGAGGTGAAGTTCGAGGGCGACACCCTGGTGAACCGCATCGAG
CTGAAGGGCATCGGCTTCAAGGAGGACGGCAACATCCTGGGGCACAAGCTGGAGTACAACGGCACCGGTT
TCTGTTTTGAAGCCGGGGCGGATGAAGATACACACTTTCGCGCGACCAGCCTGGAAACTCTGCGCAACAT
GGTGGCGGCAGGTAGCGGGATCACTTTACTGCCAGCGCTGGCTGTGCCGCCGGAGCGCAAACGCGATGGG
GTTGTTTATCTGCCGTGCATTAAGCCGGAACCACGCCGCACTATTGGCCTGGTTTATCGTCCTGGCTCAC
CGCTGCGCAGCCGCTATGAGCAGCTGGCAGAGGCCATCCGCGCAAGAATGGATGGCCATTTCGATAAAGT
TTTAAAACAGGCGGTTTAAAAGCTTGCCTCGAGCAGCGCTGCTCGAGAGATCTACGGGTGGCATCCCTGT
GACCCCTCCCCAGTGCCTCTCCTGGCCCTGGAAGTTGCCACTCCAGTGCCCACCAGCCTTGTCCTAATAA
AATTAAGTTGCATCATTTTGTCTGACTAGGTGTCCTTCTATAATATTATGGGGTGGAGGGGGGTGGTATG
GAGCAAGGGGCAAGTTGGGAAGACAACCTGTAGGGCCTGCGGGGTCTATTGGGAACCAAGCTGGAGTGCA
GTGGCACAATCTTGGCTCACTGCAATCTCCGCCTCCTGGGTTCAAGCGATTCTCCTGCCTCAGCCTCCCG
AGTTGTTGGGATTCCAGGCATGCATGACCAGGCTCAGCTAATTTTTGTTTTTTTGGTAGAGACGGGGTTT
CACCATATTGGCCAGGCTGGTCTCCAACTCCTAATCTCAGGTGATCTACCCACCTTGGCCTCCCAAATTG
CTGGGATTACAGGCGTGAACCACTGCTCCCTTCCCTGTCCTTCTGATTTTGTAGGTAACCACGTGCGGAC
CGAGCGGCCGCAGGAACCCCTAGTGATGGAGTTGGCCACTCCCTCTCTGCGCGCTCGCTCGCTCACTGAG
GCCGGGCGACCAAAGGTCGCCCGACGCCCGGGCTTTGCCCGGGCGGCCTCAGTGAGCGAGCGAGCGCGCA
GCTGCCTGCAGGGGCGCCTGATGCGGTATTTTCTCCTTACGCATCTGTGCGGTATTTCACACCGCATA
[95 nt withheld, positions 4899-4993]
T
[46 nt withheld, positions 4995-5040]
C
[141 nt withheld, positions 5042-5182]
CCTTTGACGTTGGAGTCCACGTTCTTT
[37 nt withheld, positions 5210-5246]
ACTCTATCTCGGGCTATTCTTTTGATTTATAAGGGATTTTGCCGATTTCGGTCTATTGGTTAAAAAATGA
GCTGATTTAACAAAAATTTAACGCGAATTTTAACAAAATATTAACGTTTACAATTTTATGGTGCACTCTC
AGTACAATCTGCTCTGATGCCGCATAGTTAAGCCAGCCCCGACACCCGCCAACACCCGCTGACGCGCCCT
GACGGGCTTGTCTGCTCCCGGCATCCGCTTACAGACAAGCTGTGACCGTCTCCGGGAGCTGCATGTGTCA
GAGGTTTTCACCGTCATCACCGAAACGCGCGAGACGAAAGGGCCTCGTGATACGCCTATTTTTATAGGTT
AATGTCATGATAATAATGGTTTCTTAGACGTCAGGTGGCACTTTTCGGGGAAATGTGCGCGGAACCCCTA
TTTGTTTATTTTTCTAAATACATTCAAATATGTATCCGCTCATGAGACAATAACCCTGATAAATGCTTCA
ATAATATTGAAAAAGGAAGAGTATGAGTATTCAACATTTCCGTGTCGCCCTTATTCCCTTTTTTGCGGCA
TTTTGCCTTCCTGTTTTTGCTCACCCAGAAACGCTGGTGAAAGTAAAAGATGCTGAAGATCAGTTGGGTG
CACGAGTGGGTTACATCGAACTGGATCTCAACAGCGGTAAGATCCTTGAGAGTTTTCGCCCCGAAGAACG
TTTTCCAATGATGAGCACTTTTAAAGTTCTGCTATGTGGCGCGGTATTATCCCGTATTGACGCCGGGCAA
GAGCAACTCGGTCGCCGCATACACTATTCTCAGAATGACTTGGTTGAGTACTCACCAGTCACAGAAAAGC
ATCTTACGGATGGCATGACAGTAAGAGAATTATGCAGTGCTGCCATAACCATGAGTGATAACACTGCGGC
CAACTTACTTCTGACAACGATCGGAGGACCGAAGGAGCTAACCGCTTTTTTGCACAACATGGGGGATCAT
GTAACTCGCCTTGATCGTTGGGAACCGGAGCTGAATGAAGCCATACCAAACGACGAGCGTGACACCACGA
TGCCTGTAGCAATGGCAACAACGTTGCGCAAACTATTAACTGGCGAACTACTTACTCTAGCTTCCCGGCA
ACAATTAATAGACTGGATGGAGGCGGATAAAGTTGCAGGACCACTTCTGCGCTCGGCCCTTCCGGCTGGC
TGGTTTATTGCTGATAAATCTGGAGCCGGTGAGCGTGGGTCTCGCGGTATCATTGCAGCACTGGGGCCAG
ATGGTAAGCCCTCCCGTATCGTAGTTATCTACACGACGGGGAGTCAGGCAACTATGGATGAACGAAATAG
ACAGATCGCTGAGATAGGTGCCTCACTGATTAAGCATTGGTAACTGTCAGACCAAGTTTACTCATATATA
CTTTAGATTGATTTAAAACTTCATTTTTAATTTAAAAGGATCTAGGTGAAGATCCTTTTTGATAATCTCA
TGACCAAAATCCCTTAACGTGAGTTTTCGTTCCACTGAGCGTCAGACCCCG
Features (pLannotate 1.2.2; 13 found; start..end, strand, type, name):
     23..611     +  rep_origin     ori: high-copy-number ColE1/pMB1/pBR322/pUC origin of replication
    684..711     +  repeat_region  AAV2 ITR (fragment): inverted terminal repeat of adeno-associated virus serotype 2 inverted
    740..767     +  repeat_region  AAV2 ITR (fragment): inverted terminal repeat of adeno-associated virus serotype 2 inverted
   2238..2333    +  CDS            C14orf178 (fragment): CN178_HUMAN - Experimental evidence at transcript level: Swiss-Prot protein existence level 2. From Homo sapiens (Human).
   2743..4149    +  CDS            HyPer-3: improved fluorescent indicator for intracellular H2O2 (Bilan et al., 2013)
   4186..4662    +  polyA_signal   hGH poly(A) signal: human growth hormone polyadenylation signal
   4702..4842    +  repeat_region  AAV2 ITR: inverted terminal repeat of adeno-associated virus serotype 2 inverted
   4847..4898    -  misc_feature   bom (fragment): basis of mobility region from pBR322
   4917..5372    +  rep_origin     f1 ori (sequence partly withheld): f1 bacteriophage origin of replication; arrow indicates direction of (+) strand synthesis
   5373..5422    -  misc_feature   bom (fragment): basis of mobility region from pBR322
   5524..5559    -  CDS            rop (fragment): Rop protein, which maintains plasmids at low copy number; rop
   5654..5758    +  promoter       AmpR promoter: bla
   5759..6619    +  CDS            AmpR: β-lactamase; bla; confers resistance to ampicillin, carbenicillin, and related antibiotics
