[The description below was written by a language model from this plasmid's Addgene catalogue record and pLannotate feature annotations shown in this document.]
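Description:
pAAV_GFAP_SypHer3s_cyto is an adeno-associated virus transfer plasmid (about 6.8 kb, listed backbone pAAV9) designed to express the genetically encoded fluorescent sensor SypHer3s in the cytoplasm of mammalian astrocytes. It is maintained in bacteria through a high-copy ColE1/pUC-type origin and selected with ampicillin via the bla gene under its native promoter. An f1 phage origin is also present. Short annotated fragments of bom and rop are remnants of the pBR322-derived backbone.

The expression cassette lies between AAV2 inverted terminal repeats, the cis elements required for replication and packaging of the recombinant genome into AAV capsids. The downstream ITR is annotated in full, whereas the upstream one is detected only as two short fragments. This may reflect the difficulty of sequencing or annotating these repeats, or a partial deletion; the record does not resolve which. According to the catalogue entry, the sensor is driven by a GFAP promoter, which restricts expression to astrocytes. This promoter is not annotated as such in the feature table, but presumably occupies the roughly 2 kb unannotated region upstream of the coding sequence, where a small "C14orf178" hit is probably an incidental match to human genomic sequence. The open reading frame is labelled HyPer-3 by the annotation tool, consistent with SypHer3s being a synthetic pH indicator derived from the HyPer family of circularly permuted fluorescent protein sensors. No targeting signal is annotated, in keeping with the "cyto" designation. Transcripts are terminated by the human growth hormone polyadenylation signal.

The associated work concerns cell-specific multiphoton fluorescence brain imaging, for which the construct supplies astrocyte-restricted sensor expression either by transfection or after packaging into AAV.
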