Addgene plasmid #238969: pAAV_GFAP_SypHer3s_cyto
Purpose: Mammalian astrocytes SypHer3s expression
Depositing lab: Dmitry Bilan. Depositing organization: Shemyakin-Ovchinnikov Institute of Bioorganic Chemistry. Publication: Two- and three-photon absorption cross-section characterization for high-brightness, cell-specific multiphoton fluorescence brain imaging. Lanin AA, Chebotarev AS, Pochechuev MS, Kelmanson IV, Kotova DA, Bilan DS, Ermakova YG, Fedotov AB, Ivanov AA, Belousov VV, Zheltikov AM. J Biophotonics. 2020 Mar;13(3):e201900243. doi: 10.1002/jbio.201900243. Epub 2020 Jan 9. PubMed 31568649.
Backbone
  Vector backbone: pAAV9
  Vector type: Mammalian Expression, AAV
Growth in bacteria
  Bacterial resistance: Ampicillin, 100 μg/mL
  Growth temperature: 37°C
  Growth strain: NEB Stable
  Copy number: High Copy
Gene/Insert
  Gene/Insert name: SypHer3s
  Species: Synthetic
  Promoter: GFAP
  Cloning method: Restriction Enzyme; 5′ cloning site Unknown (unknown if destroyed)
Terms and licenses: Academic/Nonprofit Terms; Industry Terms: Not Available to Industry
Depositor comments: Also named pAAV9_GFAP_SypHer3s_cyto in Lanin et al. 2020.
How to cite: pAAV_GFAP_SypHer3s_cyto was a gift from Dmitry Bilan (Addgene plasmid # 238969 ; http://n2t.net/addgene:238969 ; RRID:Addgene_238969)
